>Addgene plasmid #142070 | TFORF2406 | addgene full sequence | sequence record 395690 | Addgene NGS Result
TTAATGTAGTCTTATGCAATACTCTTGTAGTCTTGCAACATGGTAACGATGAGTTAGCAACATGCCTTAC
AAGGAGAGAAAAAGCACCGTGCATGCCGATTGGTGGAAGTAAGGTGGTACGATCGTGCCTTATTAGGAAG
GCAACAGACGGGTCTGACATGGATTGGACGAACCACTGAATTGCCGCATTGCAGAGATATTGTATTTAAG
TGCCTAGCTCGATACATAAACGGGTCTCTCTGGTTAGACCAGATCTGAGCCTGGGAGCTCTCTGGCTAAC
TAGGGAACCCACTGCTTAAGCCTCAATAAAGCTTGCCTTGAGTGCTTCAAGTAGTGTGTGCCCGTCTGTT
GTGTGACTCTGGTAACTAGAGATCCCTCAGACCCTTTTAGTCAGTGTGGAAAATCTCTAGCAGTGGCGCC
CGAACAGGGACTTGAAAGCGAAAGGGAAACCAGAGGAGCTCTCTCGACGCAGGACTCGGCTTGCTGAAGC
GCGCACGGCAAGAGGCGAGGGGCGGCGACTGGTGAGTACGCCAAAAATTTTGACTAGCGGAGGCTAGAAG
GAGAGAGATGGGTGCGAGAGCGTCAGTATTAAGCGGGGGAGAATTAGATCGCGATGGGAAAAAATTCGGT
TAAGGCCAGGGGGAAAGAAAAAATATAAATTAAAACATATAGTATGGGCAAGCAGGGAGCTAGAACGATT
CGCAGTTAATCCTGGCCTGTTAGAAACATCAGAAGGCTGTAGACAAATACTGGGACAGCTACAACCATCC
CTTCAGACAGGATCAGAAGAACTTAGATCATTATATAATACAGTAGCAACCCTCTATTGTGTGCATCAAA
GGATAGAGATAAAAGACACCAAGGAAGCTTTAGACAAGATAGAGGAAGAGCAAAACAAAAGTAAGACCAC
CGCACAGCAAGCGGCCGCTGATCTTCAGACCTGGAGGAGGAGATATGAGGGACAATTGGAGAAGTGAATT
ATATAAATATAAAGTAGTAAAAATTGAACCATTAGGAGTAGCACCCACCAAGGCAAAGAGAAGAGTGGTG
CAGAGAGAAAAAAGAGCAGTGGGAATAGGAGCTTTGTTCCTTGGGTTCTTGGGAGCAGCAGGAAGCACTA
TGGGCGCAGCGTCAATGACGCTGACGGTACAGGCCAGACAATTATTGTCTGGTATAGTGCAGCAGCAGAA
CAATTTGCTGAGGGCTATTGAGGCGCAACAGCATCTGTTGCAACTCACAGTCTGGGGCATCAAGCAGCTC
CAGGCAAGAATCCTGGCTGTGGAAAGATACCTAAAGGATCAACAGCTCCTGGGGATTTGGGGTTGCTCTG
GAAAACTCATTTGCACCACTGCTGTGCCTTGGAATGCTAGTTGGAGTAATAAATCTCTGGAACAGATTTG
GAATCACACGACCTGGATGGAGTGGGACAGAGAAATTAACAATTACACAAGCTTAATACACTCCTTAATT
GAAGAATCGCAAAACCAGCAAGAAAAGAATGAACAAGAATTATTGGAATTAGATAAATGGGCAAGTTTGT
GGAATTGGTTTAACATAACAAATTGGCTGTGGTATATAAAATTATTCATAATGATAGTAGGAGGCTTGGT
AGGTTTAAGAATAGTTTTTGCTGTACTTTCTATAGTGAATAGAGTTAGGCAGGGATATTCACCATTATCG
TTTCAGACCCACCTCCCAACCCCGAGGGGACCCATGCATTGCATCTCAATTAGTCAGCAACCAGGTGTGG
AAAGTCCCCAGGCTCCCCAGCAGGCAGAAGTATGCAAAGCATGCGTCTCAATTAGTCAGCAACCATAGTC
CCGCCCCTAACTCCGCCCATCCCGCCCCTAACTCCGCCCAGTTCCGCCCATTCTCCGCCCCATGGCTGAC
TAATTTTTTTTATTTATGCAGAGGCCGAGGCCGCCTCGGCCTCTGAGCTATTCCAGAAGTAGTGAGGAGG
CTTTTTTGGAGGCCTAGGCTTTTGCAAAAAGCTTTCTAGAGGTACCACCGGAGCTTACCATGACCGAGTA
CAAGCCCACGGTGCGCCTCGCCACCCGCGACGACGTCCCCAGGGCCGTACGCACCCTCGCCGCCGCGTTC
GCCGACTACCCCGCCACGCGCCACACCGTCGATCCGGACCGCCACATCGAGCGGGTCACCGAGCTGCAAG
AACTCTTCCTCACGCGCGTCGGGCTCGACATCGGCAAGGTGTGGGTCGCGGACGACGGCGCCGCCGTGGC
GGTCTGGACCACGCCGGAGAGCGTCGAAGCGGGGGCGGTGTTCGCCGAGATCGGCCCGCGCATGGCCGAG
TTGAGCGGTTCCCGGCTGGCCGCGCAGCAACAGATGGAAGGCCTCCTGGCGCCGCACCGGCCCAAGGAGC
CCGCGTGGTTCCTGGCCACCGTCGGCGTCTCGCCCGACCACCAGGGCAAGGGTCTGGGCAGCGCCGTCGT
GCTCCCCGGAGTGGAGGCGGCCGAGCGCGCCGGGGTGCCCGCCTTCCTGGAGACCTCCGCGCCCCGCAAC
CTCCCCTTCTACGAGCGGCTCGGCTTCACCGTCACCGCCGACGTCGAGGTGCCCGAAGGACCGCGCACCT
GGTGCATGACCCGCAAGCCCGGTGCCAGTTAACGAATTCTAGATCTTGAGACAAATGGCAGTATTCATCC
ACAATTTTAAAAGAAAAGGGGGGATTGGGGGGTACAGTGCAGGGGAAAGAATAGTAGACATAATAGCAAC
AGACATACAAACTAAAGAATTACAAAAACAAATTACAAAAATTCAAAATTTTCGGGTTTATTACAGGGAC
AGCAGAGATCCACTTTGGCGCCGGCTCGAGGCCTGCAGGTGCAAAGATGGATAAAGTTTTAAACAGAGAG
GAATCTTTGCAGCTAATGGACCTTCTAGGTCTTGAAAGGAGTGGGAATTGGCTCCGGTGCCCGTCAGTGG
GCAGAGCGCACATCGCCCACAGTCCCCGAGAAGTTGGGGGGAGGGGTCGGCAATTGAACCGGTGCCTAGA
GAAGGTGGCGCGGGGTAAACTGGGAAAGTGATGTCGTGTACTGGCTCCGCCTTTTTCCCGAGGGTGGGGG
AGAACCGTATATAAGTGCAGTAGTCGCCGTGAACGTTCTTTTTCGCAACGGGTTTGCCGCCAGAACACAG
GTAAGTGCCGTGTGTGGTTCCCGCGGGCCTGGCCTCTTTACGGGTTATGGCCCTTGCGTGCCTTGAATTA
CTTCCACCTGGCTGCAGTACGTGATTCTTGATCCCGAGCTTCGGGTTGGAAGTGGGTGGGAGAGTTCGAG
GCCTTGCGCTTAAGGAGCCCCTTCGCCTCGTGCTTGAGTTGAGGCCTGGCCTGGGCGCTGGGGCCGCCGC
GTGCGAATCTGGTGGCACCTTCGCGCCTGTCTCGCTGCTTTCGATAAGTCTCTAGCCATTTAAAATTTTT
GATGACCTGCTGCGACGCTTTTTTTCTGGCAAGATAGTCTTGTAAATGCGGGCCAAGATCTGCACACTGG
TATTTCGGTTTTTGGGGCCGCGGGCGGCGACGGGGCCCGTGCGTCCCAGCGCACATGTTCGGCGAGGCGG
GGCCTGCGAGCGCGGCCACCGAGAATCGGACGGGGGTAGTCTCAAGCTGGCCGGCCTGCTCTGGTGCCTG
GCCTCGCGCCGCCGTGTATCGCCCCGCCCTGGGCGGCAAGGCTGGCCCGGTCGGCACCAGTTGCGTGAGC
GGAAAGATGGCCGCTTCCCGGCCCTGCTGCAGGGAGCTCAAAATGGAGGACGCGGCGCTCGGGAGAGCGG
GCGGGTGAGTCACCCACACAAAGGAAAAGGGCCTTTCCGTCCTCAGCCGTCGCTTCATGTGACTCCACGG
AGTACCGGGCGCCGTCCAGGCACCTCGATTAGTTCTCGAGCTTTTGGAGTACGTCGTCTTTAGGTTGGGG
GGAGGGGTTTTATGCGATGGAGTTTCCCCACACTGAGTGGGTGGAGACTGAAGTTAGGCCAGCTTGGCAC
TTGATGTAATTCTCCTTGGAATTTGCCCTTTTTGAGTTTGGATCTTGGTTCATTCTCAAGCCTCAGACAG
TGGTTCAAAGTTTTTTTCTTCCATTTCAGGTGTCGTGAGGCTAGCACCGCCACCATGCTTTCTCTGAAGA
AATACTTAACGGAAGGACTTCTCCAGTTCACCATTCTGCTGAGTTTGATTGGGGTACGGGTGGACGTGGA
TACTTACCTGACCTCACAGCTTCCCCCACTCCGGGAGATCATCCTGGGGCCCAGTTCTGCCTATACTCAG
ACCCAGTTCCACAACCTGAGGAATACCTTGGATGGCTATGGTATCCACCCCAAGAGCATAGACCTGGACA
ATTACTTCACTGCCCGGCGGCTCCTCAGTCAGGTGAGGGCCCTGGACAGGTTCCAGGTGCCAACCACTGA
GGTAAATGCCTGGCTGGTTCACCGAGACCCAGAGGGGTCTGTCTCTGGCAGTCAGCCCAACTCAGGCCTC
GCCCTCGAGAGTTCCAGTGGCCTCCAAGATGTGACAGGCCCAGACAACGGGGTGCGAGAAAGCGAAACGG
AGCAGGGATTCGGTGAAGATTTGGAGGATTTGGGGGCTGTAGCCCCCCCAGTCAGTGGAGACTTAACCAA
AGAGGACATAGATCTGATTGACATCCTTTGGCGACAGGATATTGATCTGGGGGCTGGGCGTGAGGTTTTT
GACTATAGTCACCGCCAGAAGGAGCAGGATGTGGAGAAGGAGCTGCGAGATGGAGGCGAGCAGGACACCT
GGGCAGGCGAGGGCGCGGAAGCTCTGGCACGGAACCTGCTAGTGGATGGAGAGACTGGGGAGAGCTTCCC
TGCACAGGTGCCTAGTGGGGAGGACCAGACGGCCCTGTCCCTGGAAGAGTGCCTTAGGCTGCTGGAAGCC
ACCTGCCCCTTTGGGGAGAATGCTGAGTTTCCAGCAGACATTTCCAGCATAACAGAAGCAGTGCCTAGTG
AGAGTGAGCCCCCTGCTCTTCAAAACAACCTCTTGTCTCCTCTTCTGACCGGGACAGAGTCACCATTTGA
TTTGGAACAGCAGTGGCAAGATCTCATGTCCATCATGGAAATGCAGGCCATGGAAGTGAACACATCAGCA
AGTGAAATCCTGTACAGTGCCCCTCCTGGAGACCCACTGAGCACCAACTACAGCCTTGCCCCCAACACTC
CCATCAATCAGAATGTCAGCCTGCATCAGGCGTCCCTGGGGGGCTGCAGCCAGGACTTCTTACTCTTCAG
CCCCGAGGTGGAAAGCCTGCCTGTGGCCAGTAGCTCCACGCTGCTCCCGTTGGCCCCCAGCAATTCTACC
AGCCTCAACTCCACCTTCGGCTCCACCAACCTGACAGGGCTCTTCTTTCCACCCCAGCTCAATGGCACAG
CCAATGACACAGCAGGCCCAGAGCTGCCTGACCCTTTGGGGGGTCTGTTAGATGAAGCTATGTTGGATGA
GATCAGCCTTATGGACCTGGCCATTGAAGAAGGCTTTAACCCTGTGCAGGCCTCCCAGCTGGAGGAGGAA
TTTGACTCTGACTCAGGCCTTTCCTTAGACTCGAGCCATAGCCCTTCTTCCCTAAGCAGCTCTGAAGGCA
GTTCTTCCTCTTCTTCCTCCTCCTCTTCCTCTTCTTCCTCTGCTTCTTCCTCTGCCTCTTCCTCCTTTTC
TGAGGAAGGTGCGGTTGGCTACAGCTCTGACTCTGAGACCCTGGATCTGGAAGAGGCCGAGGGTGCTGTG
GGCTACCAGCCTGAGTATTCCAAGTTCTGCCGCATGAGCTACCAGGATCCAGCTCAGCTCTCATGCCTGC
CCTACCTGGAGCACGTGGGCCACAACCACACATACAACATGGCACCCAGTGCCCTGGACTCAGCCGACCT
GCCACCACCCAGTGCCCTCAAGAAAGGCAGCAAGGAGAAGCAGGCTGACTTCCTGGACAAGCAGATGAGC
CGGGATGAGCACCGAGCCCGAGCCATGAAGATCCCTTTCACCAATGACAAAATCATCAACCTGCCTGTGG
AGGAGTTCAATGAACTGCTGTCCAAATACCAGTTGAGTGAAGCCCAGCTGAGCCTCATCCGAGACATCCG
GCGCCGGGGCAAGAACAAGATGGCGGCGCAGAACTGCCGCAAGCGCAAGCTGGACACCATCCTGAATCTG
GAGCGTGATGTGGAGGACCTGCAGCGTGACAAAGCCCGGCTGCTGCGGGAGAAAGTGGAGTTCCTGCGCT
CCCTGCGACAGATGAAGCAGAAGGTCCAGAGCCTGTACCAGGAGGTGTTTGGGCGGCTGCGAGATGAGAA
CGGACGACCCTACTCGCCCAGTCAGTATGCGCTCCAGTACGCCGGGGACGGCAGTGTCCTCCTCATCCCC
CGCACGATGGCCGACCAGCAGGCCCGGCGGCAGGAGAGGAAGCCAAAGGACCGGAGAAAGTAGTAATGAA
CTAGTCCGTAACTTGAAAGTATTTCGATTTCTTGGCTTTATATATCTTGTGGAAAGGACGATGGTGCATG
GTATGCAGGTACACCACGCGTTAAGTCGACAATCAACCTCTGGATTACAAAATTTGTGAAAGATTGACTG
GTATTCTTAACTATGTTGCTCCTTTTACGCTATGTGGATACGCTGCTTTAATGCCTTTGTATCATGCTAT
TGCTTCCCGTATGGCTTTCATTTTCTCCTCCTTGTATAAATCCTGGTTGCTGTCTCTTTATGAGGAGTTG
TGGCCCGTTGTCAGGCAACGTGGCGTGGTGTGCACTGTGTTTGCTGACGCAACCCCCACTGGTTGGGGCA
TTGCCACCACCTGTCAGCTCCTTTCCGGGACTTTCGCTTTCCCCCTCCCTATTGCCACGGCGGAACTCAT
CGCCGCCTGCCTTGCCCGCTGCTGGACAGGGGCTCGGCTGTTGGGCACTGACAATTCCGTGGTGTTGTCG
GGGAAATCATCGTCCTTTCCTTGGCTGCTCGCCTGTGTTGCCACCTGGATTCTGCGCGGGACGTCCTTCT
GCTACGTCCCTTCGGCCCTCAATCCAGCGGACCTTCCTTCCCGCGGCCTGCTGCCGGCTCTGCGGCCTCT
TCCGCGTCTTCGCCTTCGCCCTCAGACGAGTCGGATCTCCCTTTGGGCCGCCTCCCCGCGTCGACTTTAA
GACCAATGACTTACAAGGCAGCTGTAGATCTTAGCCACTTTTTAAAAGAAAAGGGGGGACTGGAAGGGCT
AATTCACTCCCAACGAAGACAAGATCTGCTTTTTGCTTGTACTGGGTCTCTCTGGTTAGACCAGATCTGA
GCCTGGGAGCTCTCTGGCTAACTAGGGAACCCACTGCTTAAGCCTCAATAAAGCTTGCCTTGAGTGCTTC
AAGTAGTGTGTGCCCGTCTGTTGTGTGACTCTGGTAACTAGAGATCCCTCAGACCCTTTTAGTCAGTGTG
GAAAATCTCTAGCAGTACGTATAGTAGTTCATGTCATCTTATTATTCAGTATTTATAACTTGCAAAGAAA
TGAATATCAGAGAGTGAGAGGAACTTGTTTATTGCAGCTTATAATGGTTACAAATAAAGCAATAGCATCA
CAAATTTCACAAATAAAGCATTTTTTTCACTGCATTCTAGTTGTGGTTTGTCCAAACTCATCAATGTATC
TTATCATGTCTGGCTCTAGCTATCCCGCCCCTAACTCCGCCCATCCCGCCCCTAACTCCGCCCAGTTCCG
CCCATTCTCCGCCCCATGGCTGACTAATTTTTTTTATTTATGCAGAGGCCGAGGCCGCCTCGGCCTCTGA
GCTATTCCAGAAGTAGTGAGGAGGCTTTTTTGGAGGCCTAGGGACGTACCCAATTCGCCCTATAGTGAGT
CGTATTACGCGCGCTCACTGGCCGTCGTTTTACAACGTCGTGACTGGGAAAACCCTGGCGTTACCCAACT
TAATCGCCTTGCAGCACATCCCCCTTTCGCCAGCTGGCGTAATAGCGAAGAGGCCCGCACCGATCGCCCT
TCCCAACAGTTGCGCAGCCTGAATGGCGAATGGG
[124 nt withheld, positions 8015-8138]
C
[91 nt withheld, positions 8140-8230]
A
[49 nt withheld, positions 8232-8280]
CCTTTGACGTTGGAGTCCACGTTCTTT
[37 nt withheld, positions 8308-8344]
ACCCTATCTCGGTCTATTCTTTTGATTTATAAGGGATTTTGCCGATTTCGGCCTATTGGTTAAAAAATGA
GCTGATTTAACAAAAATTTAACGCGAATTTTAACAAAATATTAACGCTTACAATTTAGGTGGCACTTTTC
GGGGAAATGTGCGCGGAACCCCTATTTGTTTATTTTTCTAAATACATTCAAATATGTATCCGCTCATGAG
ACAATAACCCTGATAAATGCTTCAATAATATTGAAAAAGGAAGAGTATGAGTATTCAACATTTCCGTGTC
GCCCTTATTCCCTTTTTTGCGGCATTTTGCCTTCCTGTTTTTGCTCACCCAGAAACGCTGGTGAAAGTAA
AAGATGCTGAAGATCAGTTGGGTGCACGAGTGGGTTACATCGAACTGGATCTCAACAGCGGTAAGATCCT
TGAGAGTTTTCGCCCCGAAGAACGTTTTCCAATGATGAGCACTTTTAAAGTTCTGCTATGTGGCGCGGTA
TTATCCCGTATTGACGCCGGGCAAGAGCAACTCGGTCGCCGCATACACTATTCTCAGAATGACTTGGTTG
AGTACTCACCAGTCACAGAAAAGCATCTTACGGATGGCATGACAGTAAGAGAATTATGCAGTGCTGCCAT
AACCATGAGTGATAACACTGCGGCCAACTTACTTCTGACAACGATCGGAGGACCGAAGGAGCTAACCGCT
TTTTTGCACAACATGGGGGATCATGTAACTCGCCTTGATCGTTGGGAACCGGAGCTGAATGAAGCCATAC
CAAACGACGAGCGTGACACCACGATGCCTGTAGCAATGGCAACAACGTTGCGCAAACTATTAACTGGCGA
ACTACTTACTCTAGCTTCCCGGCAACAATTAATAGACTGGATGGAGGCGGATAAAGTTGCAGGACCACTT
CTGCGCTCGGCCCTTCCGGCTGGCTGGTTTATTGCTGATAAATCTGGAGCCGGTGAGCGTGGGTCTCGCG
GTATCATTGCAGCACTGGGGCCAGATGGTAAGCCCTCCCGTATCGTAGTTATCTACACGACGGGGAGTCA
GGCAACTATGGATGAACGAAATAGACAGATCGCTGAGATAGGTGCCTCACTGATTAAGCATTGGTAACTG
TCAGACCAAGTTTACTCATATATACTTTAGATTGATTTAAAACTTCATTTTTAATTTAAAAGGATCTAGG
TGAAGATCCTTTTTGATAATCTCATGACCAAAATCCCTTAACGTGAGTTTTCGTTCCACTGAGCGTCAGA
CCCCGTAGAAAAGATCAAAGGATCTTCTTGAGATCCTTTTTTTCTGCGCGTAATCTGCTGCTTGCAAACA
AAAAAACCACCGCTACCAGCGGTGGTTTGTTTGCCGGATCAAGAGCTACCAACTCTTTTTCCGAAGGTAA
CTGGCTTCAGCAGAGCGCAGATACCAAATACTGTTCTTCTAGTGTAGCCGTAGTTAGGCCACCACTTCAA
GAACTCTGTAGCACCGCCTACATACCTCGCTCTGCTAATCCTGTTACCAGTGGCTGCTGCCAGTGGCGAT
AAGTCGTGTCTTACCGGGTTGGACTCAAGACGATAGTTACCGGATAAGGCGCAGCGGTCGGGCTGAACGG
GGGGTTCGTGCACACAGCCCAGCTTGGAGCGAACGACCTACACCGAACTGAGATACCTACAGCGTGAGCT
ATGAGAAAGCGCCACGCTTCCCGAAGGGAGAAAGGCGGACAGGTATCCGGTAAGCGGCAGGGTCGGAACA
GGAGAGCGCACGAGGGAGCTTCCAGGGGGAAACGCCTGGTATCTTTATAGTCCTGTCGGGTTTCGCCACC
TCTGACTTGAGCGTCGATTTTTGTGATGCTCGTCAGGGGGGCGGAGCCTATGGAAAAACGCCAGCAACGC
GGCCTTTTTACGGTTCCTGGCCTTTTGCTGGCCTTTTGCTCACATGTTCTTTCCTGCGTTATCCCCTGAT
TCTGTGGATAACCGTATTACCGCCTTTGAGTGAGCTGATACCGCTCGCCGCAGCCGAACGACCGAGCGCA
GCGAGTCAGTGAGCGAGGAAGCGGAAGAGCGCCCAATACGCAAACCGCCTCTCCCCGCGCGTTGGCCGAT
TCATTAATGCAGCTGGCACGACAGGTTTCCCGACTGGAAAGCGGGCAGTGAGCGCAACGCAATTAATGTG
AGTTAGCTCACTCATTAGGCACCCCAGGCTTTACACTTTATGCTTCCGGCTCGTATGTTGTGTGGAATTG
TGAGCGGATAACAATTTCACACAGGAAACAGCTATGACCATGATTACGCCAAGCGCGCAATTAACCCTCA
CTAAAGGGAACAAAAGCTGGAGCTGCAAGC
Features (pLannotate 1.2.2; 31 found; start..end, strand, type, name):
      5..231     +  promoter       RSV promoter: Rous sarcoma virus enhancer/promoter
    232..412     +  LTR            5' LTR (truncated): truncated 5' long terminal repeat (LTR) from HIV-1
    459..584     +  misc_feature   HIV-1 Ψ: packaging signal of human immunodeficiency virus type 1
    568..931     +  CDS            HIV-1 gag (fragment): gag protein from human immunodeficiency virus 1; gag
   1077..1310    +  misc_feature   RRE: The Rev response element (RRE) of HIV-1 allows for Rev-dependent mRNA export from the nucleus to the cytoplasm.
   1687..1713    +  CDS            Rev (fragment): human immunodeficiency virus 1 (HIV-1) Rev protein; rev; enhances nuclear export of unspliced and incompletely spliced viral mRNAs
   1720..1743    +  promoter       SV40 promoter (fragment): SV40 early promoter
   1744..1815    +  promoter       SV40 promoter (fragment): SV40 enhancer and early promoter
   1839..1974    +  rep_origin     SV40 ori: SV40 origin of replication
   2020..2616    +  CDS            PuroR (fragment): puromycin N-acetyltransferase; pac from Streptomyces; confers resistance to puromycin
   2665..2782    +  misc_feature   cPPT/CTS: central polypurine tract and central termination sequence of HIV-1
   2847..2913    +  CDS            small t antigen (fragment): SV40 (simian virus 40) small t antigen
   2920..4098    +  promoter       EF-1α promoter: strong constitutive promoter for human elongation factor EF-1α
   4115..6430    +  CDS            NFE2L1: NF2L1_HUMAN - Also known as HBZ17, NRF1 From Homo sapiens (Human).
   6446..6499    +  promoter       U6 promoter (fragment): RNA polymerase III promoter for human U6 snRNA
   6541..7129    +  misc_feature   WPRE: woodchuck hepatitis virus posttranscriptional regulatory element
   7180..7199    +  misc_feature   cPPT/CTS (fragment): central polypurine tract and central termination sequence of HIV-1
   7201..7434    +  LTR            3' LTR (ΔU3): self-inactivating 3' long terminal repeat (LTR) from HIV-1
   7512..7633    +  polyA_signal   SV40 poly(A) signal: SV40 polyadenylation signal
   7673..7808    +  rep_origin     SV40 ori: SV40 origin of replication
   7829..7847    -  promoter       T7 promoter: promoter for bacteriophage T7 RNA polymerase
   7855..8010    +  CDS            lacZα (fragment): LacZα fragment of β-galactosidase; lacZ fragment
   8015..8443    +  rep_origin     f1 ori (sequence partly withheld): f1 bacteriophage origin of replication; arrow indicates direction of (+) strand synthesis
   8496..8600    +  promoter       AmpR promoter: bla
   8601..9461    +  CDS            AmpR: β-lactamase; bla; confers resistance to ampicillin, carbenicillin, and related antibiotics
   9632..10220   +  rep_origin     ori: high-copy-number ColE1/pMB1/pBR322/pUC origin of replication
  10403..10495   +  CDS            lacI (fragment): lac repressor; lacI; The lac repressor binds to the lac operator to inhibit transcription in E. coli. This inhibition can be relieved by adding lactose or isopropyl-β-D-thiogalactopyranoside (IPTG).
  10508..10529   +  protein_bind   CAP binding site: CAP binding activates transcription in the presence of cAMP. E. coli catabolite activator protein
  10544..10574   +  promoter       lac promoter: promoter for the E. coli lac operon
  10578..10600   +  protein_bind   lac operator (fragment): The lac repressor binds to the lac operator to inhibit transcription in E. coli. This inhibition can be relieved by adding lactose or isopropyl-β-D-thiogalactopyranoside (IPTG). lac repressor encoded by lacI
  10643..10661   +  promoter       T3 promoter: promoter for bacteriophage T3 RNA polymerase
