[The description below was written by a language model from this plasmid's Addgene catalogue record and pLannotate feature annotations shown in this document.]
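Description:
TFORF2406 is a third-generation-style, self-inactivating lentiviral expression plasmid built on the pLX_TRC317 backbone and carrying the human transcription factor NFE2L1 (also known as NRF1, TCF11 or LCR-F1). It belongs to a barcoded transcription factor ORF collection in which each clone carries a unique 24-bp barcode so that the overexpressed factor can be identified in pooled screens. The barcode itself is not annotated in the feature table. In bacteria the plasmid is maintained through a high-copy ColE1/pUC-type origin with ampicillin resistance (AmpR under its own bla promoter). An f1 origin and remnants of a lac/lacZα cloning region flanked by T7 and T3 promoters are also present. The depositor notes that the plasmid may recombine during propagation, as is common for LTR-containing vectors.

The viral genome is transcribed from an RSV promoter fused to a truncated HIV-1 5' LTR, followed by the Ψ packaging signal with a gag fragment, the Rev response element for Rev-dependent nuclear export, and a cPPT/CTS. It ends in a ΔU3 3' LTR that inactivates LTR-driven transcription after integration, with an SV40 poly(A) signal downstream. Between the LTRs lie two cassettes. An SV40 early promoter/origin region sits upstream of puromycin N-acetyltransferase, for selecting transduced mammalian cells. A strong constitutive EF-1α promoter drives the synthesized NFE2L1 ORF, and a downstream WPRE enhances transcript stability and expression. The short U6 promoter fragment annotated between the ORF and the WPRE is probably a partial match rather than a functional Pol III unit. The construct is intended for packaging into lentivirus to overexpress NFE2L1 stably, for example in pooled directed-differentiation screens.
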