Addgene plasmid #142070: TFORF2406
Purpose: Lentiviral vector for overexpressing transcription factor ORFs with unique 24-bp barcodes. Barcodes facilitate identification of transcription factors in pooled screens.
Depositing lab: Feng Zhang. Depositing organization: Broad Institute. Publication: A transcription factor atlas of directed differentiation. Joung J, Ma S, Tay T, Geiger-Schuller KR, Kirchgatterer PC, Verdine VK, Guo B, Arias-Garcia MA, Allen WE, Singh A, Kuksenko O, Abudayyeh OO, Gootenberg JS, Fu Z, Macrae RK, Buenrostro JD, Regev A, Zhang F. Cell. 2023 Jan 5;186(1):209-229.e26. doi: 10.1016/j.cell.2022.11.026. PubMed 36608654.
Backbone
  Vector backbone: pLX_TRC317
  Backbone manufacturer: Broad Institute Genetic Perturbation Platform
  Backbone size w/o insert (bp): 8264
  Vector type: Mammalian Expression, Lentiviral
  Selectable markers: Puromycin
Growth in bacteria
  Bacterial resistance: Ampicillin, 100 μg/mL
  Growth temperature: 37°C
  Growth strain: NEB Stable
  Copy number: High Copy
Gene/Insert
  Gene/Insert name: NFE2L1
  Species: H. sapiens (human)
  Insert size (bp): 2420
  Entrez Gene: NFE2L1 (a.k.a. LCR-F1, NRF-1, NRF1, TCF11)
  Promoter: EF1a
  Cloning method: Unknown
  Sequencing primers: 5′ GGGTGGAGACTGAAGTTAGGCCAG; 3′ CACATAGCGTAAAAGGAGCAACATAG
Terms and licenses: Academic/Nonprofit Terms; Industry Terms: Not Available to Industry
Depositor comments: NM_003204,XM_005257410,ENST00000362042 . The transcription factor ORF portion of this plasmid was synthesized by Genewiz. Please test multiple small colonies in case of plasmid recombination. To make this collection available in a timely manner, a portion of this collection was not fully sequenced by Addgene. If an Addgene verified full plasmid sequence is not available, please contact us prior to placing an order to request the full sequence.
How to cite: TFORF2406 was a gift from Feng Zhang (Addgene plasmid # 142070 ; http://n2t.net/addgene:142070 ; RRID:Addgene_142070)
