>Addgene plasmid #142070 | TFORF2406 | depositor partial sequence | sequence record 278347 | Insert
ACCGCCACCATGCTTTCTCTGAAGAAATACTTAACGGAAGGACTTCTCCAGTTCACCATTCTGCTGAGTT
TGATTGGGGTACGGGTGGACGTGGATACTTACCTGACCTCACAGCTTCCCCCACTCCGGGAGATCATCCT
GGGGCCCAGTTCTGCCTATACTCAGACCCAGTTCCACAACCTGAGGAATACCTTGGATGGCTATGGTATC
CACCCCAAGAGCATAGACCTGGACAATTACTTCACTGCCCGGCGGCTCCTCAGTCAGGTGAGGGCCCTGG
ACAGGTTCCAGGTGCCAACCACTGAGGTAAATGCCTGGCTGGTTCACCGAGACCCAGAGGGGTCTGTCTC
TGGCAGTCAGCCCAACTCAGGCCTCGCCCTCGAGAGTTCCAGTGGCCTCCAAGATGTGACAGGCCCAGAC
AACGGGGTGCGAGAAAGCGAAACGGAGCAGGGATTCGGTGAAGATTTGGAGGATTTGGGGGCTGTAGCCC
CCCCAGTCAGTGGAGACTTAACCAAAGAGGACATAGATCTGATTGACATCCTTTGGCGACAGGATATTGA
TCTGGGGGCTGGGCGTGAGGTTTTTGACTATAGTCACCGCCAGAAGGAGCAGGATGTGGAGAAGGAGCTG
CGAGATGGAGGCGAGCAGGACACCTGGGCAGGCGAGGGCGCGGAAGCTCTGGCACGGAACCTGCTAGTGG
ATGGAGAGACTGGGGAGAGCTTCCCTGCACAGGTGCCTAGTGGGGAGGACCAGACGGCCCTGTCCCTGGA
AGAGTGCCTTAGGCTGCTGGAAGCCACCTGCCCCTTTGGGGAGAATGCTGAGTTTCCAGCAGACATTTCC
AGCATAACAGAAGCAGTGCCTAGTGAGAGTGAGCCCCCTGCTCTTCAAAACAACCTCTTGTCTCCTCTTC
TGACCGGGACAGAGTCACCATTTGATTTGGAACAGCAGTGGCAAGATCTCATGTCCATCATGGAAATGCA
GGCCATGGAAGTGAACACATCAGCAAGTGAAATCCTGTACAGTGCCCCTCCTGGAGACCCACTGAGCACC
AACTACAGCCTTGCCCCCAACACTCCCATCAATCAGAATGTCAGCCTGCATCAGGCGTCCCTGGGGGGCT
GCAGCCAGGACTTCTTACTCTTCAGCCCCGAGGTGGAAAGCCTGCCTGTGGCCAGTAGCTCCACGCTGCT
CCCGTTGGCCCCCAGCAATTCTACCAGCCTCAACTCCACCTTCGGCTCCACCAACCTGACAGGGCTCTTC
TTTCCACCCCAGCTCAATGGCACAGCCAATGACACAGCAGGCCCAGAGCTGCCTGACCCTTTGGGGGGTC
TGTTAGATGAAGCTATGTTGGATGAGATCAGCCTTATGGACCTGGCCATTGAAGAAGGCTTTAACCCTGT
GCAGGCCTCCCAGCTGGAGGAGGAATTTGACTCTGACTCAGGCCTTTCCTTAGACTCGAGCCATAGCCCT
TCTTCCCTAAGCAGCTCTGAAGGCAGTTCTTCCTCTTCTTCCTCCTCCTCTTCCTCTTCTTCCTCTGCTT
CTTCCTCTGCCTCTTCCTCCTTTTCTGAGGAAGGTGCGGTTGGCTACAGCTCTGACTCTGAGACCCTGGA
TCTGGAAGAGGCCGAGGGTGCTGTGGGCTACCAGCCTGAGTATTCCAAGTTCTGCCGCATGAGCTACCAG
GATCCAGCTCAGCTCTCATGCCTGCCCTACCTGGAGCACGTGGGCCACAACCACACATACAACATGGCAC
CCAGTGCCCTGGACTCAGCCGACCTGCCACCACCCAGTGCCCTCAAGAAAGGCAGCAAGGAGAAGCAGGC
TGACTTCCTGGACAAGCAGATGAGCCGGGATGAGCACCGAGCCCGAGCCATGAAGATCCCTTTCACCAAT
GACAAAATCATCAACCTGCCTGTGGAGGAGTTCAATGAACTGCTGTCCAAATACCAGTTGAGTGAAGCCC
AGCTGAGCCTCATCCGAGACATCCGGCGCCGGGGCAAGAACAAGATGGCGGCGCAGAACTGCCGCAAGCG
CAAGCTGGACACCATCCTGAATCTGGAGCGTGATGTGGAGGACCTGCAGCGTGACAAAGCCCGGCTGCTG
CGGGAGAAAGTGGAGTTCCTGCGCTCCCTGCGACAGATGAAGCAGAAGGTCCAGAGCCTGTACCAGGAGG
TGTTTGGGCGGCTGCGAGATGAGAACGGACGACCCTACTCGCCCAGTCAGTATGCGCTCCAGTACGCCGG
GGACGGCAGTGTCCTCCTCATCCCCCGCACGATGGCCGACCAGCAGGCCCGGCGGCAGGAGAGGAAGCCA
AAGGACCGGAGAAAGTAGTAATGAACTAGTCCGTAACTTGAAAGTATTTCGATTTCTTGGCTTTATATAT
CTTGTGGAAAGGACGATGGTGCATGGTATGCAGGTACACC
