>Addgene plasmid #142070 | TFORF2406 | depositor partial sequence | sequence record 278348 | Barcode
TGGTGCATGGTATGCAGGTACACC
